Addgene plasmid #86229: Rab44 cds in pGem-T Easy
Purpose: Can be used for in situ hybridisation or other purposes
Depositing lab: Rob Parton. Depositing organization: University of Queensland, Institute for Molecular Bioscience. Publication: A plasmid library of full-length zebrafish rab proteins for in vivo cell biology. Hall TE, Martel N, Lo HP, Xiong Z, Parton RG. Cell Logist. 2017 Mar 1;7(1):e1301151. doi: 10.1080/21592799.2017.1301151. eCollection 2017. PubMed 28396820.
Backbone
  Vector backbone: pGemT easy
  Vector type: in situ probe/other
Growth in bacteria
  Bacterial resistance: Ampicillin, 100 μg/mL
  Growth temperature: 37°C
  Growth strain: DH5alpha
  Copy number: High Copy
Gene/Insert
  Gene/Insert name: Rab44
  Species: D. rerio (zebrafish)
  Insert size (bp): 5776
  Entrez Gene: rab44 (a.k.a. si:ch211-10e8.3, zC10E8.3)
Terms and licenses: Academic/Nonprofit Terms; Industry Terms: Not Available to Industry
How to cite: Rab44 cds in pGem-T Easy was a gift from Rob Parton (Addgene plasmid # 86229 ; http://n2t.net/addgene:86229 ; RRID:Addgene_86229)
