[The description below was written by a language model from this plasmid's Addgene catalogue record and pLannotate feature annotations shown in this document.]
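Description:
Rab44 cds in pGem-T Easy is a bacterial cloning plasmid carrying the coding sequence of zebrafish (Danio rerio) rab44, a Rab-family small GTPase gene, inserted into the pGEM-T Easy TA-cloning backbone. The full sequence record is 8,792 nt, of which the catalogue lists 5,776 bp as insert. The plasmid is maintained in E. coli at high copy number through a ColE1/pUC-type origin and is selected with ampicillin via the β-lactamase gene and its own promoter. An f1 phage origin is also present, which in principle permits production of single-stranded DNA.

The insert lies in the cloning site between opposing bacteriophage T7 and SP6 promoters, interrupting the lacZα region. The remaining lacZα fragment, lac promoter, lac operator and CAP binding site are remnants of the backbone's blue/white screening system. The annotation software did not label the rab44 sequence itself. The short "K-Ras" fragment within the insert region most likely reflects a conserved small-GTPase motif, and the hornet peptide match near the SP6 end looks like a spurious short database hit. Neither should be read as an engineered element.

Because the flanking T7 and SP6 promoters allow in vitro transcription of either strand, the construct can be used to make sense or antisense riboprobes, and the record lists in situ hybridisation as its main stated purpose. The record does not state the insert's orientation, so it does not indicate which polymerase yields the antisense probe. No eukaryotic promoter, tag or reporter is annotated, so the plasmid is otherwise best regarded as a source template for subcloning the rab44 coding sequence. It belongs to a library of full-length zebrafish rab clones.
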