Features (pLannotate 1.2.2; 14 found; start..end, strand, type, name):
    328..485     -  CDS            lacZα (fragment): LacZα fragment of β-galactosidase; lacZ fragment
    488..506     +  promoter       T7 promoter: promoter for bacteriophage T7 RNA polymerase
   5987..6004    +  CDS            K-Ras (fragment): human small GTPase proto-oncoprotein
   6335..6409    -  CDS            VESPI_VESMG (fragment): Experimental evidence at protein level: Swiss-Prot protein existence level 1. Shows contractile activity on isolated ileum smooth muscle. From Vespa magnifica (Hornet).
   6421..6439    -  promoter       SP6 promoter: promoter for bacteriophage SP6 RNA polymerase
   6481..6497    -  protein_bind   lac operator: The lac repressor binds to the lac operator to inhibit transcription in E. coli. This inhibition can be relieved by adding lactose or isopropyl-β-D-thiogalactopyranoside (IPTG). lac repressor encoded by lacI
   6505..6535    -  promoter       lac promoter: promoter for the E. coli lac operon
   6550..6571    -  protein_bind   CAP binding site: CAP binding activates transcription in the presence of cAMP. E. coli catabolite activator protein
   6584..6676    -  CDS            lacI (fragment): lac repressor; lacI; The lac repressor binds to the lac operator to inhibit transcription in E. coli. This inhibition can be relieved by adding lactose or isopropyl-β-D-thiogalactopyranoside (IPTG).
   6859..7447    -  rep_origin     ori: high-copy-number ColE1/pMB1/pBR322/pUC origin of replication
   7618..8478    -  CDS            AmpR: β-lactamase; bla; confers resistance to ampicillin, carbenicillin, and related antibiotics
   8479..8583    -  promoter       AmpR promoter: bla
   8610..8660    +  misc_feature   bom (fragment): basis of mobility region from pBR322
   8688..324     -  rep_origin     f1 ori (across the origin) (sequence partly withheld): f1 bacteriophage origin of replication; arrow indicates direction of (+) strand synthesis
>Addgene plasmid #86229 | Rab44 cds in pGem-T Easy | depositor full sequence | sequence record 173819 | Rab44 cds in pGem-T Easy sequence 8792 bps
TTGTTCCAGTTTGGAACAAGAGTCCACTATTAAAGAACGTGGACTCCAACGTCAAAGG
[49 nt withheld, positions 59-107]
T
[91 nt withheld, positions 109-199]
G
[124 nt withheld, positions 201-324]
CCATTCGCCATTCAGGCTGCGCAACTGTTGGGAAGGGCGATCGGTGCGGGCCTCTTCGCTATTACGCCAG
CTGGCGAAAGGGGGATGTGCTGCAAGGCGATTAAGTTGGGTAACGCCAGGGTTTTCCCAGTCACGACGTT
GTAAAACGACGGCCAGTGAATTGTAATACGACTCACTATAGGGCGAATTGGGCCCGACGTCGCATGCTCC
CGGCCGCCATGGCGGCCGCGGGAATTCGATTGGCATCAGTGTCATTCCAAGCCCAGTTGTTCAGAGAAGA
AAAATAGGCTCAACTCGAAGACCTCTAAAAGGGAATAATGTGACTGCAGAGTCAGATGTGCTTCAAAAAG
CCACTTTAGCTGATGCAAAATTAGAAAAAGACAATGTATCTGAAAATACTGAGAGCCTTTCAGCTGTCAC
CGATTCTAATCTTTTACTTCAACATCATGGCACTGAAGGAGCAGGAGAAACAGACTCAATTCCTAAACAA
AGTGGCATCAGCATCATCCCTGGAGATCTTCAAAGAAAGGAGACAAACTTAGAGTCAAGTCCAGTTATTC
AGAGAAGAAAAATGGGCTCAACTCGAAGACCTCTCAAAGGAAATAAAGGACAAAGAAAAGGACGAGAGCT
TCATGATGAAAATGAAACATTTAACAGTGAATTTTTGCTTGATGTACAGAAAGAAACATTCGGTTTGGAG
GATGAACCCTGTCCAGATGAATCTACATTACAAAACATAAAAGATGGAGCTGAAGAACAGGAGAAGGAAC
TGTGTGTGAAGAATGATGCTAGTCTTGTTGGAGAGTCTGAATCTGCTCTCATTCAGTCATCATACGGTTC
AGATTTAGCGTCTGGAGAAACCACTGCATTGAGTGTCTGTAACATCACAGAACCACAAACCCTCACAAAA
ACTCACGAAGAGGCCTGGGAAATAGTTGGGGGTGTTGAAAGAGCAACAGTAGAAGAAGACACAGACTTGC
AATCAAAAACCGAGTCACAAAACCAAACATGTGCCTCAATTAGTGAAGCAGAAGAAAACATCCATGATGT
AAATGTTTTAGTCAGAGAAGCTGAAGTTACTGGAGAATCAGTTATATTGGATAGTAATGTGACTGCAGAG
TCAGATGTGATTCAAAAAGACACTTTAGCTGATGCAGAATTAGAAACATTGCAAGTTTCTGAAAATACAG
AGGATGTTTCTGCTGTGACTGATACTGATTTTCTAGTGCAACATCATGGCACTGAACGAGCAGAAGGGAC
AGACACAATTTCTGTACAAAGTGGCATCAACATCATTCCTAGAGAGTCTCACGGAGAAGAGGCGAACTCA
AAGTCGAGTCCAGTTGTTCAGAGGAGAAAAATGGGCTCAACTCGAAGACCTCTCAAAGGAAATAAAGGAC
AAAGAAAAGGACAAGAGCTTGATGATGAAAAGGAAACATTTCACTGTGAATTTTTGCTTGATGTAGAAAA
AGAAACATTTAGTTTGGAGAATGAACCCTGTCCAGATGAATCTACATTACAAAACATGAAAGATGGAGCT
GAAGAACAGGAGAAGGAAATATGTCTGGAGAATGATGTTGGTCTTGTTGAAGAGTCTGAATCTGCTCTCA
TTCAGTCATATAGTTCAGATTTAGTGTCTGAAGAATCCACTGCATTGAGTGTCTGTAACATCACAGAATC
ACAAACCCTCACAAAAATTCAAGAAGAGTCCTGGGAAATAGTTGGAGATGTTGAAAGAGAATCAGTAGAT
GGAGATACAGACTTACAATTAGAAACAGAGTCACAAAACCAAACATGTGACTCAACCAGTAAAGCAGAAC
AAAACATCCATGATGTAAATGTATTAGTCAGAGAAGCTGAAGGTATTGGGGAATCAGTTAAAGTGGACAG
CAATGTGATTGCAGAGTCAGATGTGCTTCAAAAAGCCACTTTAGCTGATCCAAAATTGGAAACATTGCAC
GTATCTGAAAATACTAAGGATGTTTCTGCTGTCACGGATTCTGATCTTCTAGTGCAACATGAACCAACTG
TAGAAGCAGGAGAAACAGACACGGTTCCTGAAAAAAGTGGAATCAGCATCATTCCTGGAGATTCTCACAA
CGAAGAGGCAAACTCAAAGTCAAGTCCAGTTGTTCAGAGGAGAAAAATGGGCTCAACTCGAAGACCTCTC
AAAGGAAATAAAGGACAAAGAAAAGGACGAGAGCTTCAAGATGAAAATGAGACACTTAATAATGAAATTA
GGTTTGATGTAGAGAAAGAAACATTTGGTTTGGAGAATGAACCCTGTCCAGATGAATCTGCATTACAAAA
CATAAAAGTTGGGGCTGAAGAACAGGAGAAGGAAATATGTGTGAAGAATGATGCTGGTGTTGTTGAAGAG
TATGAATCTGATCTCATTCAGTCATTTTATGGTTCGGATTTAGTGTCTGAAGAATCCACTGCATTAAGTG
TCTGCCACATCGAAGAAGCACAAACTCTCACAATTAGTCATGAACAATTTCAGAATAATCCTGGAGATGC
AGAAAGAGCAGCAGTAGTTGAAGATGCTGCCGATACTGAAGATACTTCAGAAACTGAAGCTACAGTTACA
ATGAAGAGCACTACAAATACTGCATCACATGTTTTTCAAACGTCTCCTAGTTCAAGCACAGATGCATTTA
ATATATCTACAAATGTCGAGGAAGATACTTCAGGAGACACAGACACAATTTTCAAGCAGAGTAACATCAA
CGTTGTTCATGAAGATATTTATAGAGGGGAAGCTCACCCAAAGTTAAGTCCAGTTGTTCAGAAGAGAAAA
ATGGGCTCAACTCGAAGACCTCTCAGGGGGAACAAAGGACAAAAAAAAGATAATGATGAAAAGGAAATCT
CATTTCTGGAAAATGAACCCAATCCAGATGAGCTTATATACACTGCAATGGGTATCAGTGATATTTCAGA
AGCTCAAACCCACGTAAAAGTTCACGAAGAGTCCCAGGACAACCATGAAGTTGTTGAAAAAGCAACAGTA
GGGGAAAGCACACAATCACAAACAGAAAACAAAGTGAGTGTGTTAGTCAGAGAAGCTGAAGTTCCTGAAA
ATACAGTTGTGATTAATACAACTGAGGAGTCGTATTTGTTTCAATACGTCTCTGATTCAAAACTGACCAT
ATCTGACTATGAACATGAGGCTCCAGTAATTCCAAACATAATTTCCAAACAAAGTGACTTCAGCATTCCT
GGAGATTCTCACAAAGAAGAGGAAAACTCACAATTAAGTCCAGTTGTTCAAAAGAGAAAAATGGGCTCAA
CTCGAAGACCTCTCAAAGGGAATAAGGGGCAAGGAAAGCAGAGAGAAGAATCCAAGGTAAAGAATAGAGA
TAATGAGGCAGGGTCAGAAGAGGAAAACACAGAAACACATTCAAAAGACCAGGAACAAAATGTGGCAAAA
GACAATATGAATATAATAGATAATGTCAATGAAGAAAAAAAGGCAACAAAGGCATTGGATACATCCATGC
AGGAACTATGTGAACAAGAGCAAAGATCAGATGTATCACAAACACATGCTGATACATCACAGGATGAAAC
CAGCTCACATTTATTGGACATCCCAGAAAGAACTGTAGATTTTGTTAGGGAGTCTACGAGTCAGCCTGAT
CTTGTTCTGTCTGATGTGTTGCTTATGACAGAAGCTCAAACGTATTTGTCATCAGAAGATAATGTCATGG
GTAACAGTTCAATATCTATAACAGAGGTACATGAAATGCATGCAGACTCCAATACATCCAAGAGAAAAAT
GGGGTCAACTAGAAAGAGAGGAAAGAGGATGGTGAATGAAGAGGAAGAGGAAGCTGAAAATACAATTGGT
TCTGGAGCCACAAGTTCCAAGGAGACATTAACTCCTAAAAAATTAATTGCAGAATCTTCTGTACATAAAC
CACTGTTTAGTTCATATGTTATTAACGAAGACCATGACAGTAAATCAGATGTGCAGACTGAGCTCTCAGA
TCAAGATTATCTAAATTCTACCATAAACACCGAACCAATGAAAGAAAGAGAAAGTTCTCCAGATGTTGTT
GCTGAAATGGTTTCTGACTTTGCTTTGGGACATGTTGACACTGAAGTAGTTCCTGAGCAAAGGGTCATTC
CTGAAGAGCCACATAAAGATCAAGCAAACCTGAATCCAGTTGTTCAAAAACGAAAAATGGGGTCAACACG
TAAAACTCTTAGAGGGAACAAAGGGCAGAGAAAAGAGGAAGAATCGAAAGAAATTAATGAAGGAATGACA
CAGGATCGGAGTAGAGAACTACATTTGGCAAGTGAAAGTAAACTTGGTGAAGAGGTTCAACAAAACCAAT
CTCTTATTAATATGACAAACAATAAAGAAGCTAAGAAACCGGAGGATGAATTGGATGAAATGCCTTCAGC
ATCAAGCATCTCTCAATTCACAGAAGCATCCTCAGAAACTCTCAGTTCCTCATATCTTAAATCAGAAAAG
TTAGATTCAAAAGATGAGAATGATTATCATGATACTTGTGAACATGAAAATGCCCATCAGATTTGCGCTG
ATGCTACCAAAAGTCTACAGTCGGAATCTGTTCCCATTGAGAGGAGAAGGAAGATGGGCTCGACCCGGAA
AAATATTGGAAGAGAAGGAAGAATGCAAAGAAAGCGAGATGGATATGAGGACACAGAAATCATAGACACA
AATCTGCAGATGTCTCACGACCCTGAAATGAGCTCATCAGGTATAACTGCAGAAGAACAAACAACTGAAG
ATTACTCCAATCAGTCAGAGGATTCACTTCTTGGTGAAATACAGCGAATGCTAAAAACAACTTCTCAAAG
TGCATCCAATTTTGAATTGATTATTGATGAGCCGAAATCAAATTCACCAGAAGGCTCAGAAATCAGATCT
CTTTCACCATCACAGAGCTTGACAACTCTAAATGATCCAAACTCTCCAGAAAGACGACGGCGAAAAATGG
GTTCAACTCGCAAGAACCCTAAACGGCAGTTCAAAGCAGAAAGAGAAGATGAAGACAAAGTAGATCAGAA
GACAGAGTCAAACAAAGAAGAAATAACGGAGGGGTCGCTAGTGCATAATATCACAGAAGACCCTCCAAAT
AAAGAGTATCTTGATGTTCCCAGTGCACACACAAGCAGCCAGCAAGAAGAGAGCGATAGCCCTGTTGTTC
AAGAAAGTGCGTCACCATCAACTAAAAGGAAGTTTGGGTCCAGACGAGCTAATAAGGGCAAACTTGGTAG
GCTTGAGGCATCTGATGGTATGACTGAATCAGAAGATGGAGATCATAAACCAGATGGCTCTGCTGTTGAG
GACAGACAGCACAGGGATGGTTCAATGGGTTGTGGTACGAGCGTCAGCTTACAACCAGAAAATCTGCCAT
TTTCCAGAAATTATGAAGTTGCTCCAAAAGGCACTGGTGAAGAGATTCAAGTCAGAAAACAGGACAGAAT
GACGGTCAATGTAAAGAACAGGGATTCTAAAGTGGTTCAGTTTAATGTGGTCATGGTGGGAAACAGCTGT
GTTGGAAAGACGTCCTTCATAAGACGTTTCCATGAAGGCCAGTTCACCGAGGATTACCGCTCCACTATTG
GTGTTGACACTTTCGTACAGACTGTTGAGCTGCCCGACAGAACTGTTAAACTGCAGATATGGGACACAGC
AGGTCAAGAGAGGTTTCACAGCATCACCACGCAAGTTTTCCACAAGGCTGAGGGGCTTCTGCTCATGTAT
GAGATCACATGTTCAAAGAGTTTCATTTCTATACGAGATTGGATCTCTCAAGCCCGGGAAAGGGCTCAAG
ATGATGTCGTCATGATGTTGCTCGGAAACAAGAATGATTCAGTTAATCGTGAAGTCCAGATTCAGGAAGG
AGCAGATCTGGCCAGAGAGTATAACATACATTTCATGGAGTGCAGTGCTGCAAACGGGGCTAATGTGTCA
GAATCTATGAGGACTCTTGCTGAGTTGTTAGTGCAGCGCAAGAGAAAAAGGGAGGAACACACAACGAATC
ACTAGTGAATTCGCGGCCGCCTGCAGGTCGACCATATGGGAGAGCTCCCAACGCGTTGGATGCATAGCTT
GAGTATTCTATAGTGTCACCTAAATAGCTTGGCGTAATCATGGTCATAGCTGTTTCCTGTGTGAAATTGT
TATCCGCTCACAATTCCACACAACATACGAGCCGGAAGCATAAAGTGTAAAGCCTGGGGTGCCTAATGAG
TGAGCTAACTCACATTAATTGCGTTGCGCTCACTGCCCGCTTTCCAGTCGGGAAACCTGTCGTGCCAGCT
GCATTAATGAATCGGCCAACGCGCGGGGAGAGGCGGTTTGCGTATTGGGCGCTCTTCCGCTTCCTCGCTC
ACTGACTCGCTGCGCTCGGTCGTTCGGCTGCGGCGAGCGGTATCAGCTCACTCAAAGGCGGTAATACGGT
TATCCACAGAATCAGGGGATAACGCAGGAAAGAACATGTGAGCAAAAGGCCAGCAAAAGGCCAGGAACCG
TAAAAAGGCCGCGTTGCTGGCGTTTTTCCATAGGCTCCGCCCCCCTGACGAGCATCACAAAAATCGACGC
TCAAGTCAGAGGTGGCGAAACCCGACAGGACTATAAAGATACCAGGCGTTTCCCCCTGGAAGCTCCCTCG
TGCGCTCTCCTGTTCCGACCCTGCCGCTTACCGGATACCTGTCCGCCTTTCTCCCTTCGGGAAGCGTGGC
GCTTTCTCATAGCTCACGCTGTAGGTATCTCAGTTCGGTGTAGGTCGTTCGCTCCAAGCTGGGCTGTGTG
CACGAACCCCCCGTTCAGCCCGACCGCTGCGCCTTATCCGGTAACTATCGTCTTGAGTCCAACCCGGTAA
GACACGACTTATCGCCACTGGCAGCAGCCACTGGTAACAGGATTAGCAGAGCGAGGTATGTAGGCGGTGC
TACAGAGTTCTTGAAGTGGTGGCCTAACTACGGCTACACTAGAAGAACAGTATTTGGTATCTGCGCTCTG
CTGAAGCCAGTTACCTTCGGAAAAAGAGTTGGTAGCTCTTGATCCGGCAAACAAACCACCGCTGGTAGCG
GTGGTTTTTTTGTTTGCAAGCAGCAGATTACGCGCAGAAAAAAAGGATCTCAAGAAGATCCTTTGATCTT
TTCTACGGGGTCTGACGCTCAGTGGAACGAAAACTCACGTTAAGGGATTTTGGTCATGAGATTATCAAAA
AGGATCTTCACCTAGATCCTTTTAAATTAAAAATGAAGTTTTAAATCAATCTAAAGTATATATGAGTAAA
CTTGGTCTGACAGTTACCAATGCTTAATCAGTGAGGCACCTATCTCAGCGATCTGTCTATTTCGTTCATC
CATAGTTGCCTGACTCCCCGTCGTGTAGATAACTACGATACGGGAGGGCTTACCATCTGGCCCCAGTGCT
GCAATGATACCGCGAGACCCACGCTCACCGGCTCCAGATTTATCAGCAATAAACCAGCCAGCCGGAAGGG
CCGAGCGCAGAAGTGGTCCTGCAACTTTATCCGCCTCCATCCAGTCTATTAATTGTTGCCGGGAAGCTAG
AGTAAGTAGTTCGCCAGTTAATAGTTTGCGCAACGTTGTTGCCATTGCTACAGGCATCGTGGTGTCACGC
TCGTCGTTTGGTATGGCTTCATTCAGCTCCGGTTCCCAACGATCAAGGCGAGTTACATGATCCCCCATGT
TGTGCAAAAAAGCGGTTAGCTCCTTCGGTCCTCCGATCGTTGTCAGAAGTAAGTTGGCCGCAGTGTTATC
ACTCATGGTTATGGCAGCACTGCATAATTCTCTTACTGTCATGCCATCCGTAAGATGCTTTTCTGTGACT
GGTGAGTACTCAACCAAGTCATTCTGAGAATAGTGTATGCGGCGACCGAGTTGCTCTTGCCCGGCGTCAA
TACGGGATAATACCGCGCCACATAGCAGAACTTTAAAAGTGCTCATCATTGGAAAACGTTCTTCGGGGCG
AAAACTCTCAAGGATCTTACCGCTGTTGAGATCCAGTTCGATGTAACCCACTCGTGCACCCAACTGATCT
TCAGCATCTTTTACTTTCACCAGCGTTTCTGGGTGAGCAAAAACAGGAAGGCAAAATGCCGCAAAAAAGG
GAATAAGGGCGACACGGAAATGTTGAATACTCATACTCTTCCTTTTTCAATATTATTGAAGCATTTATCA
GGGTTATTGTCTCATGAGCGGATACATATTTGAATGTATTTAGAAAAATAAACAAATAGGGGTTCCGCGC
ACATTTCCCCGAAAAGTGCCACCTGATGCGGTGTGAAATACCGCACAGATGCGTAAGGAGAAAATACCGC
ATCAGGAAATTGTAAGCGTTAATATTTTGTTAAAATTCGCGTTAAATTTTTGTTAAATCAGCTCATTTTT
TAACCAATAGGCCGAAATCGGCAAAATCCCTTATAAATCAAAAGAATAGACCGAGATAGGGTTGAGTG
